Addgene plasmid #116387: pHAGE-FGFR3-S351C
Purpose: Lentiviral expression of FGFR3 S351C
Depositing lab: Gordon Mills & Kenneth Scott. Depositing organization: Baylor College of Medicine. Publication: Systematic Functional Annotation of Somatic Mutations in Cancer. Ng PK, Li J, Jeong KJ, Shao S, Chen H, Tsang YH, Sengupta S, Wang Z, Bhavana VH, Tran R, Soewito S, Minussi DC, Moreno D, Kong K, Dogruluk T, Lu H, Gao J, Tokheim C, Zhou DC, Johnson AM, Zeng J, Ip CKM, Ju Z, Wester M, Yu S, Li Y, Vellano CP, Schultz N, Karchin R, Ding L, Lu Y, Cheung LWT, Chen K, Shaw KR, Meric-Bernstam F, Scott KL, Yi S, Sahni N, Liang H, Mills GB. Cancer Cell. 2018 Mar 12;33(3):450-462.e10. doi: 10.1016/j.ccell.2018.01.021. PubMed 29533785.
Backbone
  Vector backbone: pHAGE
  Vector type: Lentiviral
Growth in bacteria
  Bacterial resistance: Ampicillin, 100 μg/mL
  Growth temperature: 37°C
  Growth strain: Stbl3
  Copy number: High Copy
Gene/Insert
  Gene/Insert name: FGFR3
  Species: H. sapiens (human)
  Mutation: S351C
  Entrez Gene: FGFR3 (a.k.a. ACH, CD333, CEK2, HSFGFR3EX, JTK4)
  Cloning method: Gateway Cloning
Terms and licenses: Academic/Nonprofit Terms; Industry Terms: Not Available to Industry
How to cite: pHAGE-FGFR3-S351C was a gift from Gordon Mills & Kenneth Scott (Addgene plasmid # 116387 ; http://n2t.net/addgene:116387 ; RRID:Addgene_116387)
