[The description below was written by a language model from this plasmid's Addgene catalogue record and pLannotate feature annotations shown in this document.]
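Description:
pHAGE-FGFR3-S351C is an HIV-1-derived lentiviral expression plasmid of about 10.9 kb, built on the pHAGE backbone, that carries the human FGFR3 open reading frame with an S351C substitution. In bacteria it is maintained through a high-copy ColE1/pUC-type origin and selected with ampicillin via the β-lactamase gene. The record lists a recombination-deficient strain as host, a common choice for plasmids with repeated LTR sequences. The viral portion contains a truncated 5' LTR, the Ψ packaging signal with an adjoining gag fragment, the Rev response element for Rev-dependent nuclear export of the genomic RNA, and the cPPT/CTS. It ends in a ΔU3 3' LTR that makes the integrated provirus self-inactivating. Packaging functions are not encoded on the plasmid and must be supplied in trans.

Between the LTRs, the strong constitutive EF-1α promoter drives the FGFR3 coding sequence, which is flanked by attB1 and attB2 sites left by Gateway recombination. Downstream lie short T3 and T7 promoter sequences, a partial attB4 site and a V5 epitope sequence. The table alone does not establish whether V5 is translated in frame with the receptor. An EMCV IRES then allows puromycin N-acetyltransferase to be translated from the same transcript, so transduced cells can be selected with puromycin. A WPRE enhances transcript stability and expression. FGFR3 is a receptor tyrosine kinase for fibroblast growth factors that regulates proliferation, differentiation and apoptosis. This mutant clone belongs to a collection made for systematic functional annotation of somatic cancer mutations, where stable expression of a variant lets its effects be tested in cells.
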