Features (pLannotate 1.2.2; 30 found; start..end, strand, type, name):
    377..634     +  LTR            5' LTR (truncated): truncated 5' long terminal repeat (LTR) from HIV-1
    681..806     +  misc_feature   HIV-1 Ψ: packaging signal of human immunodeficiency virus type 1
    790..1128    +  CDS            HIV-1 gag (fragment): gag protein from human immunodeficiency virus 1; gag
   1303..1536    +  misc_feature   RRE: The Rev response element (RRE) of HIV-1 allows for Rev-dependent mRNA export from the nucleus to the cytoplasm.
   1913..2013    +  CDS            Rev (fragment): human immunodeficiency virus 1 (HIV-1) Rev protein; rev; enhances nuclear export of unspliced and incompletely spliced viral mRNAs
   2058..2175    +  misc_feature   cPPT/CTS: central polypurine tract and central termination sequence of HIV-1
   2223..3401    +  promoter       EF-1α promoter: strong constitutive promoter for human elongation factor EF-1α
   3422..3442    +  protein_bind   attB1: mutant version of attB; core recombination site for the Gateway® BP reaction BP Clonase™
   3463..5880    +  CDS            FGFR3: FGFR3_HUMAN - Also known as JTK4. Experimental evidence at protein level: Swiss-Prot protein existence level 1. Tyrosine-protein kinase that acts as cell-surface receptor for fibroblast growth factors and plays an essential role in the regulation of cell proliferation, differentiation and apoptosis. Plays an essential role in the regulation of chondrocyte differentiation, proliferation and apoptosis, and is required for normal skeleton development. Regulates both osteogenesis and postnatal bone mineralization by osteoblasts. Promotes apoptosis in chondrocytes, but can also promote cancer cell
   5897..5917    -  protein_bind   attB2: mutant version of attB; core recombination site for the Gateway® BP reaction BP Clonase™
   5926..5944    +  promoter       T3 promoter: promoter for bacteriophage T3 RNA polymerase
   5970..5988    -  promoter       T7 promoter: promoter for bacteriophage T7 RNA polymerase
   5994..6012    -  protein_bind   attB4 (fragment): mutant version of attB; core recombination site for the Gateway® BP reaction BP Clonase™
   6068..6109    +  CDS            V5 tag: epitope tag from simian virus 5
   6235..6697    +  misc_feature   IRES: internal ribosome entry site (IRES) of the encephalomyocarditis virus (EMCV)
   6711..7308    +  CDS            PuroR (fragment): puromycin N-acetyltransferase; pac from Streptomyces; confers resistance to puromycin
   7324..7912    +  misc_feature   WPRE: woodchuck hepatitis virus posttranscriptional regulatory element
   7920..7985    +  CDS            nef (fragment): NEF_HV1Z2 - Experimental evidence at protein level: Swiss-Prot protein existence level 1. Extracellular Nef protein targets CD4(+) T-lymphocytes for apoptosis by interacting with CXCR4 surface receptors. From Human immunodeficiency virus type 1 group M subtype D (isolate Z2/CDC-Z34) (HIV-1).
   7987..8220    +  LTR            3' LTR (ΔU3): self-inactivating 3' long terminal repeat (LTR) from HIV-1
   8425..8529    +  promoter       AmpR promoter: bla
   8530..9390    +  CDS            AmpR: β-lactamase; bla; confers resistance to ampicillin, carbenicillin, and related antibiotics
   9561..10149   +  rep_origin     ori: high-copy-number ColE1/pMB1/pBR322/pUC origin of replication
  10332..10386   +  CDS            lacI (fragment): lac repressor; lacI; The lac repressor binds to the lac operator to inhibit transcription in E. coli. This inhibition can be relieved by adding lactose or isopropyl-β-D-thiogalactopyranoside (IPTG).
  10392..10485   +  rep_origin     SV40 ori (fragment): SV40 origin of replication
  10510..10547   +  CDS            lacI (fragment): lac repressor; lacI; The lac repressor binds to the lac operator to inhibit transcription in E. coli. This inhibition can be relieved by adding lactose or isopropyl-β-D-thiogalactopyranoside (IPTG).
  10560..10581   +  protein_bind   CAP binding site: CAP binding activates transcription in the presence of cAMP. E. coli catabolite activator protein
  10596..10626   +  promoter       lac promoter: promoter for the E. coli lac operon
  10630..10652   +  protein_bind   lac operator (fragment): The lac repressor binds to the lac operator to inhibit transcription in E. coli. This inhibition can be relieved by adding lactose or isopropyl-β-D-thiogalactopyranoside (IPTG). lac repressor encoded by lacI
  10684..10767   +  polyA_signal   SV40 poly(A) signal (fragment): SV40 polyadenylation signal
  10934..329     +  CDS            nef (fragment) (across the origin): NEF_HV1BR - Experimental evidence at protein level: Swiss-Prot protein existence level 1. Extracellular Nef protein targets CD4(+) T-lymphocytes for apoptosis by interacting with CXCR4 surface receptors (PubMed:14990729). From Human immunodeficiency virus type 1 group M subtype B (isolate BRU/LAI) (HIV-1).
>Addgene plasmid #116387 | pHAGE-FGFR3-S351C | addgene full sequence | sequence record 252684 | Addgene NGS Result
TGGAAGGGCTAATTCACTCCCAAAGAAGACAAGATATCCTTGATCTGTGGATCTACCACACACAAGGCTA
CTTCCCTGATTAGCAGAACTACACACCAGGGCCAGGGGTCAGATATCCACTGACCTTTGGATGGTGCTAC
AAGCTAGTACCAGTTGAGCCAGATAAGGTAGAAGAGGCCAATAAAGGAGAGAACACCAGCTTGTTACACC
CTGTGAGCCTGCATGGGATGGATGACCCGGAGAGAGAAGTGTTAGAGTGGAGGTTTGACAGCCGCCTAGC
ATTTCATCACGTGGCCCGAGAGCTGCATCCGGAGTACTTCAAGAACTGCTGATATCGAGCTTGCTACAAG
GGACTTTCCGCTGGGGACTTTCCAGGGAGGCGTGGCCTGGGCGGGACTGGGGAGTGGCGAGCCCTCAGAT
CCTGCATATAAGCAGCTGCTTTTTGCCTGTACTGGGTCTCTCTGGTTAGACCAGATCTGAGCCTGGGAGC
TCTCTGGCTAACTAGGGAACCCACTGCTTAAGCCTCAATAAAGCTTGCCTTGAGTGCTTCAAGTAGTGTG
TGCCCGTCTGTTGTGTGACTCTGGTAACTAGAGATCCCTCAGACCCTTTTAGTCAGTGTGGAAAATCTCT
AGCAGTGGCGCCCGAACAGGGACTTGAAAGCGAAAGGGAAACCAGAGGAGCTCTCTCGACGCAGGACTCG
GCTTGCTGAAGCGCGCACGGCAAGAGGCGAGGGGCGGCGACTGGTGAGTACGCCAAAAATTTTGACTAGC
GGAGGCTAGAAGGAGAGAGATGGGTGCGAGAGCGTCAGTATTAAGCGGGGGAGAATTAGATCGCGATGGG
AAAAAATTCGGTTAAGGCCAGGGGGAAAGAAAAAATATAAATTAAAACATATAGTATGGGCAAGCAGGGA
GCTAGAACGATTCGCAGTTAATCCTGGCCTGTTAGAAACATCAGAAGGCTGTAGACAAATACTGGGACAG
CTACAACCATCCCTTCAGACAGGATCAGAAGAACTTAGATCATTATATAATACAGTAGCAACCCTCTATT
GTGTGCATCAAAGGATAGAGATAAAAGACACCAAGGAAGCTTTAGACAAGATAGAGGAAGAGCAAAACAA
AAGTAAGACCACCGCACAGCAAGCGGCCGGCCGCTGATCTTCAGACCTGGAGGAGGAGATATGAGGGACA
ATTGGAGAAGTGAATTATATAAATATAAAGTAGTAAAAATTGAACCATTAGGAGTAGCACCCACCAAGGC
AAAGAGAAGAGTGGTGCAGAGAGAAAAAAGAGCAGTGGGAATAGGAGCTTTGTTCCTTGGGTTCTTGGGA
GCAGCAGGAAGCACTATGGGCGCAGCGTCAATGACGCTGACGGTACAGGCCAGACAATTATTGTCTGGTA
TAGTGCAGCAGCAGAACAATTTGCTGAGGGCTATTGAGGCGCAACAGCATCTGTTGCAACTCACAGTCTG
GGGCATCAAGCAGCTCCAGGCAAGAATCCTGGCTGTGGAAAGATACCTAAAGGATCAACAGCTCCTGGGG
ATTTGGGGTTGCTCTGGAAAACTCATTTGCACCACTGCTGTGCCTTGGAATGCTAGTTGGAGTAATAAAT
CTCTGGAACAGATTTGGAATCACACGACCTGGATGGAGTGGGACAGAGAAATTAACAATTACACAAGCTT
AATACACTCCTTAATTGAAGAATCGCAAAACCAGCAAGAAAAGAATGAACAAGAATTATTGGAATTAGAT
AAATGGGCAAGTTTGTGGAATTGGTTTAACATAACAAATTGGCTGTGGTATATAAAATTATTCATAATGA
TAGTAGGAGGCTTGGTAGGTTTAAGAATAGTTTTTGCTGTACTTTCTATAGTGAATAGAGTTAGGCAGGG
ATATTCACCATTATCGTTTCAGACCCACCTCCCAACCCCGAGGGGACCCGACAGGCCCGAAGGAATAGAA
GAAGAAGGTGGAGAGAGAGACAGAGACAGATCCATTCGATTAGTGAACGGATCTCGACGGTATCGCCGAA
TTCACAAATGGCAGTATTCATCCACAATTTTAAAAGAAAAGGGGGGATTGGGGGGTACAGTGCAGGGGAA
AGAATAGTAGACATAATAGCAACAGACATACAAACTAAAGAATTACAAAAACAAATTACAAAAATTCAAA
ATTTTCGGGTTTATTACAGGGACAGCAGAGATCCAGTTTGGACTAGTCGTGAGGCTCCGGTGCCCGTCAG
TGGGCAGAGCGCACATCGCCCACAGTCCCCGAGAAGTTGGGGGGAGGGGTCGGCAATTGAACCGGTGCCT
AGAGAAGGTGGCGCGGGGTAAACTGGGAAAGTGATGTCGTGTACTGGCTCCGCCTTTTTCCCGAGGGTGG
GGGAGAACCGTATATAAGTGCAGTAGTCGCCGTGAACGTTCTTTTTCGCAACGGGTTTGCCGCCAGAACA
CAGGTAAGTGCCGTGTGTGGTTCCCGCGGGCCTGGCCTCTTTACGGGTTATGGCCCTTGCGTGCCTTGAA
TTACTTCCACCTGGCTGCAGTACGTGATTCTTGATCCCGAGCTTCGGGTTGGAAGTGGGTGGGAGAGTTC
GAGGCCTTGCGCTTAAGGAGCCCCTTCGCCTCGTGCTTGAGTTGAGGCCTGGCCTGGGCGCTGGGGCCGC
CGCGTGCGAATCTGGTGGCACCTTCGCGCCTGTCTCGCTGCTTTCGATAAGTCTCTAGCCATTTAAAATT
TTTGATGACCTGCTGCGACGCTTTTTTTCTGGCAAGATAGTCTTGTAAATGCGGGCCAAGATCTGCACAC
TGGTATTTCGGTTTTTGGGGCCGCGGGCGGCGACGGGGCCCGTGCGTCCCAGCGCACATGTTCGGCGAGG
CGGGGCCTGCGAGCGCGGCCACCGAGAATCGGACGGGGGTAGTCTCAAGCTGGCCGGCCTGCTCTGGTGC
CTGGCCTCGCGCCGCCGTGTATCGCCCCGCCCTGGGCGGCAAGGCTGGCCCGGTCGGCACCAGTTGCGTG
AGCGGAAAGATGGCCGCTTCCCGGCCCTGCTGCAGGGAGCTCAAAATGGAGGACGCGGCGCTCGGGAGAG
CGGGCGGGTGAGTCACCCACACAAAGGAAAAGGGCCTTTCCGTCCTCAGCCGTCGCTTCATGTGACTCCA
CGGAGTACCGGGCGCCGTCCAGGCACCTCGATTAGTTCTCGAGCTTTTGGAGTACGTCGTCTTTAGGTTG
GGGGGAGGGGTTTTATGCGATGGAGTTTCCCCACACTGAGTGGGTGGAGACTGAAGTTAGGCCAGCTTGG
CACTTGATGTAATTCTCCTTGGAATTTGCCCTTTTTGAGTTTGGATCTTGGTTCATTCTCAAGCCTCAGA
CAGTGGTTCAAAGTTTTTTTCTTCCATTTCAGGTGTCGTGAAGCGGCCCTGCAGATATCAACAAGTTTGT
ACAAAAAAGCAGAAGGGCCGTCAAGGCCCACCATGGGCGCCCCTGCCTGCGCCCTCGCGCTCTGCGTGGC
CGTGGCCATCGTGGCCGGCGCCTCCTCGGAGTCCTTGGGGACGGAGCAGCGCGTCGTGGGGCGAGCGGCA
GAAGTCCCGGGCCCAGAGCCCGGCCAGCAGGAGCAGTTGGTCTTCGGCAGCGGGGATGCTGTGGAGCTGA
GCTGTCCCCCGCCCGGGGGTGGTCCCATGGGGCCCACTGTCTGGGTCAAGGATGGCACAGGGCTGGTGCC
CTCGGAGCGTGTCCTGGTGGGGCCCCAGCGGCTGCAGGTGCTGAATGCCTCCCACGAGGACTCCGGGGCC
TACAGCTGCCGGCAGCGGCTCACGCAGCGCGTACTGTGCCACTTCAGTGTGCGGGTGACAGACGCTCCAT
CCTCGGGAGATGACGAAGACGGGGAGGACGAGGCTGAGGACACAGGTGTGGACACAGGGGCCCCTTACTG
GACACGGCCCGAGCGGATGGACAAGAAGCTGCTGGCCGTGCCGGCCGCCAACACCGTCCGCTTCCGCTGC
CCAGCCGCTGGCAACCCCACTCCCTCCATCTCCTGGCTGAAGAACGGCAGGGAGTTCCGCGGCGAGCACC
GCATTGGAGGCATCAAGCTGCGGCATCAGCAGTGGAGCCTGGTCATGGAAAGCGTGGTGCCCTCGGACCG
CGGCAACTACACCTGCGTCGTGGAGAACAAGTTTGGCAGCATCCGGCAGACGTACACGCTGGACGTGCTG
GAGCGCTCCCCGCACCGGCCCATCCTGCAGGCGGGGCTGCCGGCCAACCAGACGGCGGTGCTGGGCAGCG
ACGTGGAGTTCCACTGCAAGGTGTACAGTGACGCACAGCCCCACATCCAGTGGCTCAAGCACGTGGAGGT
GAACGGCAGCAAGGTGGGCCCGGACGGCACACCCTACGTTACCGTGCTCAAGACGGCGGGCGCTAACACC
ACCGACAAGGAGCTAGAGGTTCTCTCCTTGCACAACGTCACCTTTGAGGACGCCGGGGAGTACACCTGCC
TGGCGGGCAATTCTATTGGGTTTTCTCATCACTGTGCGTGGCTGGTGGTGCTGCCAGCCGAGGAGGAGCT
GGTGGAGGCTGACGAGGCGGGCAGTGTGTATGCAGGCATCCTCAGCTACGGGGTGGGCTTCTTCCTGTTC
ATCCTGGTGGTGGCGGCTGTGACGCTCTGCCGCCTGCGCAGCCCCCCCAAGAAAGGCCTGGGCTCCCCCA
CCGTGCACAAGATCTCCCGCTTCCCGCTCAAGCGACAGGTGTCCCTGGAGTCCAACGCGTCCATGAGCTC
CAACACACCACTGGTGCGCATCGCAAGGCTGTCCTCAGGGGAGGGCCCCACGCTGGCCAATGTCTCCGAG
CTCGAGCTGCCTGCCGACCCCAAATGGGAGCTGTCTCGGGCCCGGCTGACCCTGGGCAAGCCCCTTGGGG
AGGGCTGCTTCGGCCAGGTGGTCATGGCGGAGGCCATCGGCATTGACAAGGACCGGGCCGCCAAGCCTGT
CACCGTAGCCGTGAAGATGCTGAAAGACGATGCCACTGACAAGGACCTGTCGGACCTGGTGTCTGAGATG
GAGATGATGAAGATGATCGGGAAACACAAAAACATCATCAACCTGCTGGGCGCCTGCACGCAGGGCGGGC
CCCTGTACGTGCTGGTGGAGTACGCGGCCAAGGGTAACCTGCGGGAGTTTCTGCGGGCGCGGCGGCCCCC
GGGCCTGGACTACTCCTTCGACACCTGCAAGCCGCCCGAGGAGCAGCTCACCTTCAAGGACCTGGTGTCC
TGTGCCTACCAGGTGGCCCGGGGCATGGAGTACTTGGCCTCCCAGAAGTGCATCCACAGGGACCTGGCTG
CCCGCAATGTGCTGGTGACCGAGGACAACGTGATGAAGATCGCAGACTTCGGGCTGGCCCGGGACGTGCA
CAACCTCGACTACTACAAGAAGACAACCAACGGCCGGCTGCCCGTGAAGTGGATGGCGCCTGAGGCCTTG
TTTGACCGAGTCTACACTCACCAGAGTGACGTCTGGTCCTTTGGGGTCCTGCTCTGGGAGATCTTCACGC
TGGGGGGCTCCCCGTACCCCGGCATCCCTGTGGAGGAGCTCTTCAAGCTGCTGAAGGAGGGCCACCGCAT
GGACAAGCCCGCCAACTGCACACACGACCTGTACATGATCATGCGGGAGTGCTGGCATGCCGCGCCCTCC
CAGAGGCCCACCTTCAAGCAGCTGGTGGAGGACCTGGACCGTGTCCTTACCGTGACGTCCACCGACGAGT
ACCTGGACCTGTCGGCGCCTTTCGAGCAGTACTCCCCGGGTGGCCAGGACACCCCCAGCTCCAGCTCCTC
AGGGGACGACTCCGTGTTTGCCCACGACCTGCTGCCCCCGGCCCCACCCAGCAGTGGGGGCTCGCGGACG
TAGGGCCTCATGGGCCCAGCTTTCTTGTACAAAGTGGTGATATCCAATTAACCCTCACTAAAGGAATTAG
AAGTAAGTAGAGTTTAAGCCCTATAGTGAGTCGTATTACCACCCAACTTTTCTATACAAAGTGGTTGATA
TCCAGCACAGTGGCGGCCGCTCGAGTCTAGAGGGCCCGCGGTTCGAAGGTAAGCCTATCCCTAACCCTCT
CCTCGGTCTCGATTCTACGCGTACCGGTTAGTAATGAGATCCCTCCCCCCCCCCTAACGTTACTGGCCGA
AGCCGCTTGGAATAAGGCCGGTGTGCGTTTGTCTATATGTTATTTTCCACCATATTGCCGTCTTTTGGCA
ATGTGAGGGCCCGGAAACCTGGCCCTGTCTTCTTGACGAGCATTCCTAGGGGTCTTTCCCCTCTCGCCAA
AGGAATGCAAGGTCTGTTGAATGTCGTGAAGGAAGCAGTTCCTCTGGAAGCTTCTTGAAGACAAACAACG
TCTGTAGCGACCCTTTGCAGGCAGCGGAACCCCCCACCTGGCGACAGGTGCCTCTGCGGCCAAAAGCCAC
GTGTATAAGATACACCTGCAAAGGCGGCACAACCCCAGTGCCACGTTGTGAGTTGGATAGTTGTGGAAAG
AGTCAAATGGCTCTCCTCAAGCGTATTCAACAAGGGGCTGAAGGATGCCCAGAAGGTACCCCATTGTATG
GGATCTGATCTGGGGCCTCGGTGCACATGCTTTACATGTGTTTAGTCGAGGTTAAAAAAACGTCTAGGCC
CCCCGAACCACGGGGACGTGGTTTTCCTTTGAAAAACACGATGATAATATGGCCACACATATGACCGAGT
ACAAGCCCACGGTGCGCCTCGCCACCCGCGACGACGTCCCCAGGGCCGTACGCACCCTCGCCGCCGCGTT
CGCCGACTACCCCGCCACGCGCCACACCGTCGATCCGGACCGCCACATCGAGCGGGTCACCGAGCTGCAA
GAACTCTTCCTCACGCGCGTCGGGCTCGACATCGGCAAGGTGTGGGTCGCGGACGACGGCGCCGCGGTGG
CGGTCTGGACCACGCCGGAGAGCGTCGAAGCGGGGGCGGTGTTCGCCGAGATCGGCCCGCGCATGGCCGA
GTTGAGCGGTTCCCGGCTGGCCGCGCAGCAACAGATGGAAGGCCTCCTGGCGCCGCACCGGCCCAAGGAG
CCCGCGTGGTTCCTGGCCACCGTCGGCGTCTCGCCCGACCACCAGGGCAAGGGTCTGGGCAGCGCCGTCG
TGCTCCCCGGAGTGGAGGCGGCCGAGCGCGCCGGGGTGCCCGCCTTCCTGGAGACCTCCGCGCCCCGCAA
CCTCCCCTTCTACGAGCGGCTCGGCTTCACCGTCACCGCCGACGTCGAGGTGCCCGAAGGACCGCGCACC
TGGTGCATGACCCGCAAGCCCGGTGCCTAAATCGATAGATCCTAATCAACCTCTGGATTACAAAATTTGT
GAAAGATTGACTGGTATTCTTAACTATGTTGCTCCTTTTACGCTATGTGGATACGCTGCTTTAATGCCTT
TGTATCATGCTATTGCTTCCCGTATGGCTTTCATTTTCTCCTCCTTGTATAAATCCTGGTTGCTGTCTCT
TTATGAGGAGTTGTGGCCCGTTGTCAGGCAACGTGGCGTGGTGTGCACTGTGTTTGCTGACGCAACCCCC
ACTGGTTGGGGCATTGCCACCACCTGTCAGCTCCTTTCCGGGACTTTCGCTTTCCCCCTCCCTATTGCCA
CGGCGGAACTCATCGCCGCCTGCCTTGCCCGCTGCTGGACAGGGGCTCGGCTGTTGGGCACTGACAATTC
CGTGGTGTTGTCGGGGAAATCATCGTCCTTTCCTTGGCTGCTCGCCTGTGTTGCCACCTGGATTCTGCGC
GGGACGTCCTTCTGCTACGTCCCTTCGGCCCTCAATCCAGCGGACCTTCCTTCCCGCGGCCTGCTGCCGG
CTCTGCGGCCTCTTCCGCGTCTTCGCCTTCGCCCTCAGACGAGTCGGATCTCCCTTTGGGCCGCCTCCCC
GCCTGAGATCCTTTAAGACCAATGACTTACAAGGCAGCTGTAGATCTTAGCCACTTTTTAAAAGAAAAGG
GGGGACTGGAAGGGCTAATTCACTCCCAACGAAGACAAGATCTGCTTTTTGCTTGTACTGGGTCTCTCTG
GTTAGACCAGATCTGAGCCTGGGAGCTCTCTGGCTAACTAGGGAACCCACTGCTTAAGCCTCAATAAAGC
TTGCCTTGAGTGCTTCAAGTAGTGTGTGCCCGTCTGTTGTGTGACTCTGGTAACTAGAGATCCCTCAGAC
CCTTTTAGTCAGTGTGGAAAATCTCTAGCAGTAGTAGTTCATGTCATCTTATTATTCAGTATTTATAACT
TGCAAAGAAATGAATATCAGAGAGTGAGAGGCCCGGGTTAATTAAGGAAAGGGCTAGATCATTCTTGAAG
ACGAAAGGGCCTCGTGATACGCCTATTTTTATAGGTTAATGTCATGATAATAATGGTTTCTTAGACGTCA
GGTGGCACTTTTCGGGGAAATGTGCGCGGAACCCCTATTTGTTTATTTTTCTAAATACATTCAAATATGT
ATCCGCTCATGAGACAATAACCCTGATAAATGCTTCAATAATATTGAAAAAGGAAGAGTATGAGTATTCA
ACATTTCCGTGTCGCCCTTATTCCCTTTTTTGCGGCATTTTGCCTTCCTGTTTTTGCTCACCCAGAAACG
CTGGTGAAAGTAAAAGATGCTGAAGATCAGTTGGGTGCACGAGTGGGTTACATCGAACTGGATCTCAACA
GCGGTAAGATCCTTGAGAGTTTTCGCCCCGAAGAACGTTTTCCAATGATGAGCACTTTTAAAGTTCTGCT
ATGTGGCGCGGTATTATCCCGTGTTGACGCCGGGCAAGAGCAACTCGGTCGCCGCATACACTATTCTCAG
AATGACTTGGTTGAGTACTCACCAGTCACAGAAAAGCATCTTACGGATGGCATGACAGTAAGAGAATTAT
GCAGTGCTGCCATAACCATGAGTGATAACACTGCGGCCAACTTACTTCTGACAACGATCGGAGGACCGAA
GGAGCTAACCGCTTTTTTGCACAACATGGGGGATCATGTAACTCGCCTTGATCGTTGGGAACCGGAGCTG
AATGAAGCCATACCAAACGACGAGCGTGACACCACGATGCCTGTAGCAATGGCAACAACGTTGCGCAAAC
TATTAACTGGCGAACTACTTACTCTAGCTTCCCGGCAACAATTAATAGACTGGATGGAGGCGGATAAAGT
TGCAGGACCACTTCTGCGCTCGGCCCTTCCGGCTGGCTGGTTTATTGCTGATAAATCTGGAGCCGGTGAG
CGTGGGTCTCGCGGTATCATTGCAGCACTGGGGCCAGATGGTAAGCCCTCCCGTATCGTAGTTATCTACA
CGACGGGGAGTCAGGCAACTATGGATGAACGAAATAGACAGATCGCTGAGATAGGTGCCTCACTGATTAA
GCATTGGTAACTGTCAGACCAAGTTTACTCATATATACTTTAGATTGATTTAAAACTTCATTTTTAATTT
AAAAGGATCTAGGTGAAGATCCTTTTTGATAATCTCATGACCAAAATCCCTTAACGTGAGTTTTCGTTCC
ACTGAGCGTCAGACCCCGTAGAAAAGATCAAAGGATCTTCTTGAGATCCTTTTTTTCTGCGCGTAATCTG
CTGCTTGCAAACAAAAAAACCACCGCTACCAGCGGTGGTTTGTTTGCCGGATCAAGAGCTACCAACTCTT
TTTCCGAAGGTAACTGGCTTCAGCAGAGCGCAGATACCAAATACTGTTCTTCTAGTGTAGCCGTAGTTAG
GCCACCACTTCAAGAACTCTGTAGCACCGCCTACATACCTCGCTCTGCTAATCCTGTTACCAGTGGCTGC
TGCCAGTGGCGATAAGTCGTGTCTTACCGGGTTGGACTCAAGACGATAGTTACCGGATAAGGCGCAGCGG
TCGGGCTGAACGGGGGGTTCGTGCACACAGCCCAGCTTGGAGCGAACGACCTACACCGAACTGAGATACC
TACAGCGTGAGCTATGAGAAAGCGCCACGCTTCCCGAAGGGAGAAAGGCGGACAGGTATCCGGTAAGCGG
CAGGGTCGGAACAGGAGAGCGCACGAGGGAGCTTCCAGGGGGAAACGCCTGGTATCTTTATAGTCCTGTC
GGGTTTCGCCACCTCTGACTTGAGCGTCGATTTTTGTGATGCTCGTCAGGGGGGCGGAGCCTATGGAAAA
ACGCCAGCAACGCGGCCTTTTTACGGTTCCTGGCCTTTTGCTGGCCTTTTGCTCACATGTTCTTTCCTGC
GTTATCCCCTGATTCTGTGGATAACCGTATTACCGCCTTTGAGTGAGCTGATACCGCTCGCCGCAGCCGA
ACGACCGAGCGCAGCGAGTCAGTGAGCGAGGAAGCGGAAGAGCGCCCAATACGCAAACCGCCTCTCCCCG
CGCGTTGGCCGATTCATTAATGCAGCAAGCTCATGGCTGACTAATTTTTTTTATTTATGCAGAGGCCGAG
GCCGCCTCGGCCTCTGAGCTATTCCAGAAGTAGTGAGGAGGCTTTTTTGGAGGCCTAGGCTTTTGCAAAA
AGCTCCCCGTGGCACGACAGGTTTCCCGACTGGAAAGCGGGCAGTGAGCGCAACGCAATTAATGTGAGTT
AGCTCACTCATTAGGCACCCCAGGCTTTACACTTTATGCTTCCGGCTCGTATGTTGTGTGGAATTGTGAG
CGGATAACAATTTCACACAGGAAACAGCTATGACATGATTACGAATTTCACAAATAAAGCATTTTTTTCA
CTGCATTCTAGTTGTGGTTTGTCCAAACTCATCAATGTATCTTATCATGTCTGGATCAACTGGATAACTC
AAGCTAACCAAAATCATCCCAAACTTCCCACCCCATACCCTATTACCACTGCCAATTACCTGTGGTTTCA
TTTACTCTAAACCTGTGATTCCTCTGAATTATTTTCATTTTAAAGAAATTGTATTTGTTAAATATGTACT
ACAAACTTAGTAGT
