>Addgene plasmid #116387 | pHAGE-FGFR3-S351C | depositor partial sequence | sequence record 219261 | insert
ATGGGCGCCCCTGCCTGCGCCCTCGCGCTCTGCGTGGCCGTGGCCATCGTGGCCGGCGCCTCCTCGGAGT
CCTTGGGGACGGAGCAGCGCGTCGTGGGGCGAGCGGCAGAAGTCCCGGGCCCAGAGCCCGGCCAGCAGGA
GCAGTTGGTCTTCGGCAGCGGGGATGCTGTGGAGCTGAGCTGTCCCCCGCCCGGGGGTGGTCCCATGGGG
CCCACTGTCTGGGTCAAGGATGGCACAGGGCTGGTGCCCTCGGAGCGTGTCCTGGTGGGGCCCCAGCGGC
TGCAGGTGCTGAATGCCTCCCACGAGGACTCCGGGGCCTACAGCTGCCGGCAGCGGCTCACGCAGCGCGT
ACTGTGCCACTTCAGTGTGCGGGTGACAGACGCTCCATCCTCGGGAGATGACGAAGACGGGGAGGACGAG
GCTGAGGACACAGGTGTGGACACAGGGGCCCCTTACTGGACACGGCCCGAGCGGATGGACAAGAAGCTGC
TGGCCGTGCCGGCCGCCAACACCGTCCGCTTCCGCTGCCCAGCCGCTGGCAACCCCACTCCCTCCATCTC
CTGGCTGAAGAACGGCAGGGAGTTCCGCGGCGAGCACCGCATTGGAGGCATCAAGCTGCGGCATCAGCAG
TGGAGCCTGGTCATGGAAAGCGTGGTGCCCTCGGACCGCGGCAACTACACCTGCGTCGTGGAGAACAAGT
TTGGCAGCATCCGGCAGACGTACACGCTGGACGTGCTGGAGCGCTCCCCGCACCGGCCCATCCTGCAGGC
GGGGCTGCCGGCCAACCAGACGGCGGTGCTGGGCAGCGACGTGGAGTTCCACTGCAAGGTGTACAGTGAC
GCACAGCCCCACATCCAGTGGCTCAAGCACGTGGAGGTGAACGGCAGCAAGGTGGGCCCGGACGGCACAC
CCTACGTTACCGTGCTCAAGACGGCGGGCGCTAACACCACCGACAAGGAGCTAGAGGTTCTCTCCTTGCA
CAACGTCACCTTTGAGGACGCCGGGGAGTACACCTGCCTGGCGGGCAATTCTATTGGGTTTTCTCATCAC
TGTGCGTGGCTGGTGGTGCTGCCAGCCGAGGAGGAGCTGGTGGAGGCTGACGAGGCGGGCAGTGTGTATG
CAGGCATCCTCAGCTACGGGGTGGGCTTCTTCCTGTTCATCCTGGTGGTGGCGGCTGTGACGCTCTGCCG
CCTGCGCAGCCCCCCCAAGAAAGGCCTGGGCTCCCCCACCGTGCACAAGATCTCCCGCTTCCCGCTCAAG
CGACAGGTGTCCCTGGAGTCCAACGCGTCCATGAGCTCCAACACACCACTGGTGCGCATCGCAAGGCTGT
CCTCAGGGGAGGGCCCCACGCTGGCCAATGTCTCCGAGCTCGAGCTGCCTGCCGACCCCAAATGGGAGCT
GTCTCGGGCCCGGCTGACCCTGGGCAAGCCCCTTGGGGAGGGCTGCTTCGGCCAGGTGGTCATGGCGGAG
GCCATCGGCATTGACAAGGACCGGGCCGCCAAGCCTGTCACCGTAGCCGTGAAGATGCTGAAAGACGATG
CCACTGACAAGGACCTGTCGGACCTGGTGTCTGAGATGGAGATGATGAAGATGATCGGGAAACACAAAAA
CATCATCAACCTGCTGGGCGCCTGCACGCAGGGCGGGCCCCTGTACGTGCTGGTGGAGTACGCGGCCAAG
GGTAACCTGCGGGAGTTTCTGCGGGCGCGGCGGCCCCCGGGCCTGGACTACTCCTTCGACACCTGCAAGC
CGCCCGAGGAGCAGCTCACCTTCAAGGACCTGGTGTCCTGTGCCTACCAGGTGGCCCGGGGCATGGAGTA
CTTGGCCTCCCAGAAGTGCATCCACAGGGACCTGGCTGCCCGCAATGTGCTGGTGACCGAGGACAACGTG
ATGAAGATCGCAGACTTCGGGCTGGCCCGGGACGTGCACAACCTCGACTACTACAAGAAGACAACCAACG
GCCGGCTGCCCGTGAAGTGGATGGCGCCTGAGGCCTTGTTTGACCGAGTCTACACTCACCAGAGTGACGT
CTGGTCCTTTGGGGTCCTGCTCTGGGAGATCTTCACGCTGGGGGGCTCCCCGTACCCCGGCATCCCTGTG
GAGGAGCTCTTCAAGCTGCTGAAGGAGGGCCACCGCATGGACAAGCCCGCCAACTGCACACACGACCTGT
ACATGATCATGCGGGAGTGCTGGCATGCCGCGCCCTCCCAGAGGCCCACCTTCAAGCAGCTGGTGGAGGA
CCTGGACCGTGTCCTTACCGTGACGTCCACCGACGAGTACCTGGACCTGTCGGCGCCTTTCGAGCAGTAC
TCCCCGGGTGGCCAGGACACCCCCAGCTCCAGCTCCTCAGGGGACGACTCCGTGTTTGCCCACGACCTGC
TGCCCCCGGCCCCACCCAGCAGTGGGGGCTCGCGGACGTAG
